>Addgene plasmid #152144 | pGBW-m4133380 | depositor full sequence | sequence record 295156 | Full Sequence
CACCATGAAGATCATTTTGTTCCTGGCTCTTATAACTCTCGCCACCTGTGAGCTGTACCACTATCAGGAA
TGCGTTAGGGGTACGACAGTGCTCTTAAAAGAGCCTTGCTCATCGGGCACCTATGAAGGGAATAGCCCGT
TTCATCCCCTGGCAGATAACAAGTTTGCGCTAACATGTTTCAGTACTCAATTTGCCTTCGCTTGCCCAGA
CGGAGTCAAACACGTATACCAGCTGAGAGCACGGTCTGTCTCCCCCAAGTTATTCATCCGCCAGGAGGAA
GTGCAAGAGCTCTACAGCCCAATTTTTCTTATAGTTGCCGCTATCGTGTTCATTACCCTGTGTTTTACTC
TCAAACGTAAGACAGAAGAAAACCTTTACTTTCAGTCGATGAGTGACAAAATCATTCATCTAACCGATGA
CTCCTTTGATACAGACGTGTTGAAGGCCGATGGTGCGATACTGGTAGATTTCTGGGCTGAATGGTGTGGC
CCGTGCAAGATGATCGCACCCATTCTGGACGAGATCGCCGACGAGTATCAAGGAAAATTAACTGTCGCTA
AGCTTAATATAGATCAGAACCCAGGGACGGCACCTAAATACGGCATCAGGGGAATACCTACCCTCCTGCT
CTTTAAGAATGGGGAAGTTGCCGCGACAAAAGTGGGAGCCCTGTCTAAGGGCCAGCTAAAAGAGTTCTTG
GACGCTAACCTGGCAGGTTCAGGCTCGGGGCACATGCACCATCACCATCACCATAGCAGCGGGCTCGTGC
CACGCGGCTAAGCTAGCTTGACTGACTGAGATACAGCGTACCTTCAGCTCACAGACATGATAAGATACAT
TGATGAGTTTGGACAAACCACAACTAGAATGCAGTGAAAAAAATGCTTTATTTGTGAAATTTGTGATGCT
ATTGCTTTATTTGTAACCATTATAAGCTGCAATAAACAAGTTAACAACAACAATTGCATTCATTTTATGT
TTCAGGTTCAGGGGGAGGTGTGGGAGGTTTTTTAAAGCAAGTAAAACCTCTACAAATGTGGTATTGGCCC
ATCTCTATCGGTATCGTAGCATAACCCCTTGGGGCCTCTAAACGGGTCTTGAGGGGTTTTTTGTGCCCCT
CGGGCCGGATTGCTATCTACCGGCATTGGCGCAGAAAAAAATGCCTGATGCGACGCTGCGCGTCTTATAC
TCCCACATATGCCAGATTCAGCAACGGATACGGCTTCCCCAACTTGCCCACTTCCATACGTGTCCTCCTT
ACCAGAAATTTATCCTTAAGGTCGTCAGCTATCCTGCAGGCGATCTCTCGATTTCGATCAAGACATTCCT
TTAATGGTCTTTTCTGGACACCACTAGGGGTCAGAAGTAGTTCATCAAACTTTCTTCCCTCCCTAATCTC
ATTGGTTACCTTGGGCTATCGAAACTTAATTAACCAGTCAAGTCAGCTACTTGGCGAGATCGACTTGTCT
GGGTTTCGACTACGCTCAGAATTGCGTCAGTCAAGTTCGATCTGGTCCTTGCTATTGCACCCGTTCTCCG
ATTACGAGTTTCATTTAAATCATGTGAGCAAAAGGCCAGCAAAAGGCCAGGAACCGTAAAAAGGCCGCGT
TGCTGGCGTTTTTCCATAGGCTCCGCCCCCCTGACGAGCATCACAAAAATCGACGCTCAAGTCAGAGGTG
GCGAAACCCGACAGGACTATAAAGATACCAGGCGTTTCCCCCTGGAAGCTCCCTCGTGCGCTCTCCTGTT
CCGACCCTGCCGCTTACCGGATACCTGTCCGCCTTTCTCCCTTCGGGAAGCGTGGCGCTTTCTCATAGCT
CACGCTGTAGGTATCTCAGTTCGGTGTAGGTCGTTCGCTCCAAGCTGGGCTGTGTGCACGAACCCCCCGT
TCAGCCCGACCGCTGCGCCTTATCCGGTAACTATCGTCTTGAGTCCAACCCGGTAAGACACGACTTATCG
CCACTGGCAGCAGCCACTGGTAACAGGATTAGCAGAGCGAGGTATGTAGGCGGTGCTACAGAGTTCTTGA
AGTGGTGGCCTAACTACGGCTACACTAGAAGAACAGTATTTGGTATCTGCGCTCTGCTGAAGCCAGTTAC
CTTCGGAAAAAGAGTTGGTAGCTCTTGATCCGGCAAACAAACCACCGCTGGTAGCGGTGGTTTTTTTGTT
TGCAAGCAGCAGATTACGCGCAGAAAAAAAGGATCTCAAGAAGATCCTTTGATCTTTTCTACGGGGTCTG
ACGCTCAGTGGAACGAAAACTCACGTTAAGGGATTTTGGTCATGAGATTATCAAAAAGGATCTTCACCTA
GATCCTTTTAAATTAAAAATGAAGTTTTAAATCAATCTAAAGTATATATGAGTAAACTTGGTCTGACAGT
TACCAATGCTTAATCAGTGAGGCACCTATCTCAGCGATCTGTCTATTTCGTTCATCCATAGTTGCATTTA
AATTTCCGAACTCTCCAAGGCCCTCGTCGGAAAATCTTCAAACCTTTCGTCCGATCCATCTTGCAGGCTA
CCTCTCGAACGAACTATCGCAAGTCTCTTGGCCGGCCTTGCGCCTTGGCTATTGCTTGGCAGCGCCTATC
GCCAGGTATTACTCCAATCCCGAATATCCGAGATCGGGATCACCCGAGAGAAGTTCAACCTACATCCTCA
ATCCCGATCTATCCGAGATCCGAGGAATATCGAAATCGGGGCGCGCCTGGTGTACCGAGAACGATCCTCT
CAGTGCGAGTCTCGACGATCCATATCGTTGCTTGGCAGTCAGCCAGTCGGAATCCAGCTTGGGACCCAGG
AAGTCCAATCGTCAGATATTGTACTCAAGCCTGGTCACGGCAGCGTACCGATCTGTTTAAACCTAGATAT
TGATAGTCTGATCGGTCAACGTATAATCGAGTCCTAGCTTTTGCAAACATCTATCAAGAGACAGGATCAG
CAGGAGGCTTTCGCATGAGTATTCAACATTTCCGTGTCGCCCTTATTCCCTTTTTTGCGGCATTTTGCCT
TCCTGTTTTTGCTCACCCAGAAACGCTGGTGAAAGTAAAAGATGCTGAAGATCAGTTGGGTGCGCGAGTG
GGTTACATCGAACTGGATCTCAACAGCGGTAAGATCCTTGAGAGTTTTCGCCCCGAAGAACGCTTTCCAA
TGATGAGCACTTTTAAAGTTCTGCTATGTGGCGCGGTATTATCCCGTATTGACGCCGGGCAAGAGCAACT
CGGTCGCCGCATACACTATTCTCAGAATGACTTGGTTGAGTATTCACCAGTCACAGAAAAGCATCTTACG
GATGGCATGACAGTAAGAGAATTATGCAGTGCTGCCATAACCATGAGTGATAACACTGCGGCCAACTTAC
TTCTGACAACGATTGGAGGACCGAAGGAGCTAACCGCTTTTTTGCACAACATGGGGGATCATGTAACTCG
CCTTGATCGTTGGGAACCGGAGCTGAATGAAGCCATACCAAACGACGAGCGTGACACCACGATGCCTGTA
GCAATGGCAACAACCTTGCGTAAACTATTAACTGGCGAACTACTTACTCTAGCTTCCCGGCAACAGTTGA
TAGACTGGATGGAGGCGGATAAAGTTGCAGGACCACTTCTGCGCTCGGCCCTTCCGGCTGGCTGGTTTAT
TGCTGATAAATCTGGAGCCGGTGAGCGTGGGTCTCGCGGTATCATTGCAGCACTGGGGCCAGATGGTAAG
CCCTCCCGTATCGTAGTTATCTACACGACGGGGAGTCAGGCAACTATGGATGAACGAAATAGACAGATCG
CTGAGATAGGTGCCTCACTGATTAAGCATTGGTAACCGATTCTAGGTGCATTGGCGCAGAAAAAAATGCC
TGATGCGACGCTGCGCGTCTTATACTCCCACATATGCCAGATTCAGCAACGGATACGGCTTCCCCAACTT
GCCCACTTCCATACGTGTCCTCCTTACCAGAAATTTATCCTTAAGATCCCGAATCGTTTAAACTCGACTC
TGGCTCTATCGAATCTCCGTCGTTTCGAGCTTACGCGAACAGCCGTGGCGCTCATTTGCTCGTCGGGCAT
CGAATCTCGTCAGCTATCGTCAGCTTACCTTTTTGGCAGCGATCGCGGCTCCCGACATCTTGGACCATTA
GCTCCACAGGTATCTTCTTCCCTCTAGTGGTCATAACAGCAGCTTCAGCTACCTCTCAATTCAAAAAACC
CCTCAAGACCCGTTTAGAGGCCCCAAGGGGTTATGCTATCAATCGTTGCGTTACACACACAAAAAACCAA
CACACATCCATCTTCGATGGATAGCGATTTTATTATCTAACTGCTGATCGAGTGTAGCCAGATCTAGTAA
TCAATTACGGGGTCATTAGTTCATAGCCCATATATGGAGTTCCGCGTTACATAACTTACGGTAAATGGCC
CGCCTGGCTGACCGCCCAACGACCCCCGCCCATTGACGTCAATAATGACGTATGTTCCCATAGTAACGCC
AATAGGGACTTTCCATTGACGTCAATGGGTGGAGTATTTACGGTAAACTGCCCACTTGGCAGTACATCAA
GTGTATCATATGCCAAGTACGCCCCCTATTGACGTCAATGACGGTAAATGGCCCGCCTGGCATTATGCCC
AGTACATGACCTTATGGGACTTTCCTACTTGGCAGTACATCTACGTATTAGTCATCGCTATTACCATGCT
GATGCGGTTTTGGCAGTACATCAATGGGCGTGGATAGCGGTTTGACTCACGGGGATTTCCAAGTCTCCAC
CCCATTGACGTCAATGGGAGTTTGTTTTGGCACCAAAATCAACGGGACTTTCCAAAATGTCGTAACAACT
CCGCCCCATTGACGCAAATGGGCGGTAGGCGTGTACGGTGGGAGGTCTATATAAGCAGAGCTGGTTTAGT
GAACCGTCAGATCAGATCTTTGTCGATCCTACCATCCACTCGACACACCCGCCAGCGGCCGC
Features (pLannotate 1.2.2; 18 found; start..end, strand, type, name):
      5..367     +  CDS            NS7A_SARS2: Experimental evidence at protein level: Swiss-Prot protein existence level 1. Plays a role as antagonist of host tetherin (BST2), disrupting its antiviral effect. Acts by binding to BST2 thereby interfering with its glycosylation. May suppress small interfering RNA (siRNA). May bind to host ITGAL, thereby playing a role in attachment or modulation of leukocytes. From Severe acute respiratory syndrome coronavirus 2 (2019-nCoV) (SARS-CoV-2).
    389..715     +  CDS            trxA: THIO_ECO57 - Experimental evidence at protein level: Swiss-Prot protein existence level 1. Participates in various redox reactions through the reversible oxidation of its active center dithiol to a disulfide and catalyzes dithiol-disulfide exchange reactions. From Escherichia coli O157:H7.
    737..754     +  CDS            6xHis: 6xHis affinity tag
    831..952     -  polyA_signal   SV40 poly(A) signal: SV40 polyadenylation signal
    975..1044    -  CDS            large T antigen (fragment): large T antigen from SV40 (simian virus 40)
   1067..1113    +  terminator     T7 terminator: transcription terminator for bacteriophage T7 RNA polymerase
   1143..1279    +  terminator     rrnG terminator: transcription terminator from the E. coli ribosomal RNA rrnG operon (Albrechtsen et al., 1991)
   1324..1395    +  misc_feature   3' β-globin insulator: insulator downstream of the human β-globin locus (Farrell et al., 2002)
   1621..2209    -  rep_origin     ori: high-copy-number ColE1/pMB1/pBR322/pUC origin of replication
   2381..2445    -  CDS            bla(M) (fragment): β-lactamase lacking the signal sequence; bla(M); allows cytosolic expression of β-lactamase
   2955..3815    +  CDS            AmpR: β-lactamase; bla; confers resistance to ampicillin, carbenicillin, and related antibiotics
   3828..3964    +  terminator     rrnG terminator: transcription terminator from the E. coli ribosomal RNA rrnG operon (Albrechtsen et al., 1991)
   4116..4187    +  misc_feature   5' β-globin insulator: insulator upstream of the human β-globin locus (Farrell et al., 2002)
   4192..4238    -  terminator     T7 terminator: transcription terminator for bacteriophage T7 RNA polymerase
   4256..4304    -  polyA_signal   poly(A) signal: synthetic polyadenylation signal
   4385..4688    +  enhancer       CMV enhancer: human cytomegalovirus immediate early enhancer
   4761..4778    -  promoter       CMV promoter (fragment): human cytomegalovirus (CMV) immediate early promoter
   4841..4892    +  promoter       CMVd2 promoter: truncated human cytomegalovirus (CMV) immediate early promoter that yields moderately reduced expression relative to the full-length promoter
