[The description below was written by a language model from this plasmid's Addgene catalogue record and pLannotate feature annotations shown in this document.]
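Description:
pGBW-m4133380 is a mammalian expression plasmid built on the pTwist_CMV_6 backbone for producing the wild-type SARS-CoV-2 ORF7a accessory protein in transfected cells. It is maintained in E. coli as a high-copy plasmid through a ColE1/pUC-type origin of replication and is selected with ampicillin via the AmpR β-lactamase gene. The annotated full sequence is 4,962 nt, which is somewhat larger than the sum of the catalogued backbone and insert sizes; the record does not explain the difference.

The ORF7a coding sequence sits at the start of the sequence record and is driven by human cytomegalovirus immediate-early elements: a CMV enhancer followed by promoter sequences, which the annotation software matched to a CMV promoter fragment and the truncated CMVd2 form. Downstream of ORF7a, the reading frame continues into E. coli thioredoxin (trxA) and then a 6xHis tag. The catalogue describes this C-terminal fusion as a cleavable TEV–TRX tag, although the TEV site itself is not separately annotated in the feature table. Thioredoxin is commonly used as a solubility-enhancing partner, the His tag allows metal-affinity purification or detection, and TEV protease cleavage would release ORF7a from the tag. An SV40 polyadenylation signal lies downstream of the fusion, annotated on the opposite strand. The expression unit is flanked by T7 and rrnG transcription terminators, a synthetic poly(A) signal and β-globin insulator elements, which serve to isolate it from transcription elsewhere in the backbone.

The construct is suited to expressing tagged ORF7a in mammalian cells for purification, interaction or functional studies. The annotation describes the protein as an antagonist of the host restriction factor tetherin (BST2).
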