Addgene plasmid #152144: pGBW-m4133380
Purpose: Mammalian expression plasmid for SARS-CoV-2 ORF7a protein
Depositing lab: Ginkgo Bioworks & Benjie Chen. Depositing organization: Ginkgo Bioworks.
Backbone
  Vector backbone: pTwist_CMV_6
  Backbone size w/o insert (bp): 4180
  Vector type: Mammalian Expression
Growth in bacteria
  Bacterial resistance: Ampicillin, 100 μg/mL
  Growth temperature: 37°C
  Growth strain: DH5alpha
  Copy number: High Copy
Gene/Insert
  Gene/Insert name: SARS-CoV-2 ORF7a protein
  Species: Severe acute respiratory syndrome coronavirus 2
  Insert size (bp): 359
  Mutation: wt
  Entrez Gene: ORF7a (a.k.a. GU280_gp07)
  Promoter: CMV
  Tag / fusion protein: Cleavable TEV;TRX (C terminal on backbone)
  Cloning method: Unknown
Resource information
  A portion of this plasmid was derived from a plasmid made by: GinkgoBioworks
Depositor comments: NCBI reference sequence: YP_009724395.1
How to cite: pGBW-m4133380 was a gift from Ginkgo Bioworks & Benjie Chen (Addgene plasmid # 152144 ; http://n2t.net/addgene:152144 ; RRID:Addgene_152144)
